>Addgene plasmid #232647 | pXJ-Myc-GATA4 | addgene full sequence | sequence record 464225 | Addgene NGS Result
CCGTTACATAACTTACGGTAAATGGCCCGCCTGGCTGACCGCCCAACGACCCCCGCCCATTGACGTCAAT
AATGACGTATGTTCCCATAGTAACGCCAATAGGGACTTTCCATTGACGTCAATGGGTGGAGTATTTACGG
TAAACTGCCCACTTGGCAGTACATCAAGTGTATCATATGCCAAGTACGCCCCCTATTGACGTCAATGACG
GTAAATGGCCCGCCTGGCATTATGCCCAGTACATGACCTTATGGGACTTTCCTACTTGGCAGTACATCTA
CGTATTAGTCATCGCTATTACCATGGTGATGCGGTTTTGGCAGTACATCAATGGGCGTGGATAGCGGTTT
GACTCACGGGGATTTCCAAGTCTCCACCCCATTGACGTCAATGGGAGTTTGTTTTGGCACCAAAATCAAC
GGGACTTTCCAAAATGTCGTAACAACTCCGCCCCATTGACGCAAATGGGCGGTAGGCGTGTACGGTGGGA
GGTCTATATAAGCAGAGCTCGTTTAGTGAACCGTCAGATCGCCTGGAGACGCCATCCACGCTGTTTTGAC
CTCCATAGAAGACACCGGGACCGATCCAGCCTCCGCGGCCGGGAACGGTGCATTGGAACGGACCCCTAGG
CTTTTGCAAAAAGCTCCGGATCGATCCTGAGAACTTCAGGGTGAGTTTGGGGACCCTTGATTGTTCTTTC
TTTTTCGCTATTGTAAAATTCATGTTATATGGAGGGGGCAAAGTTTTCAGGGTGTTGTTTAGAATGGGAA
GATGTCCCTTGTATCACCATGGACCCTCATGATAATTTTGTTTCTTTCACTTTCTACTCTGTTGACAACC
ATTGTCTCCTCTTATTTTCTTTTCATTTTCTGTAACTTTTTCGTTAAACTTTAGCTTGCATTTGTAACGA
ATTTTTAAATTCACTTTTGTTTATTTGTCAGATTGTAAGTACTTTCTCTAATCACTTTTTTTTCAAGGCA
ATCAGGGTATATTATATTGTACTTCAGCACAGTTTTAGAGAACAATTGTTATAATTAAATGATAAGGTAG
AATATTTCTGCATATAAATTCTGGCTGGCGTGGAAATATTCTTATTGGTAGAAACAACTACATCCTGGTC
ATCATCCTGCCTTTCTCTTTATGGTTACAATGATATACACTGTTTGAGATGAGGATAAAATACTCTGAGT
CCAAACCGGGCCCCTCTGCTAACCATGTTCATGCCTTCTTCTTTTTCCTACAGCTCCTGGGCAACGTGCT
GGTTATTGTGCTGTCTCATCATTTTGGCAAAGAATTGTAATACGACTCACTATAGGGCGAATTCACCATG
GCAGAGGAGCAAAAGCTCATTTCTGAAGAGGACTTGTTGCGGAAACATATGGGATCTATGTATCAGAGCT
TGGCCATGGCCGCCAACCACGGGCCGCCCCCCGGTGCCTACGAGGCGGGCGGCCCCGGCGCCTTCATGCA
CGGCGCGGGCGCCGCGTCCTCGCCAGTCTACGTGCCCACACCGCGGGTGCCCTCCTCCGTGCTGGGCCTG
TCCTACCTCCAGGGCGGAGGCGCGGGCTCTGCGTCCGGAGGCGCCTCGGGCGGCAGCTCCGGTGGGGCCG
CGTCTGGTGCGGGGCCCGGGACCCAGCAGGGCAGCCCGGGATGGAGCCAGGCGGGAGCCGACGGAGCCGC
TTACACCCCGCCGCCGGTGTCGCCGCGCTTCTCCTTCCCGGGGACCACCGGGTCCCTGGCGGCCGCCGCC
GCCGCTGCCGCGGCCCGGGAAGCTGCGGCCTACAGCAGTGGCGGCGGAGCGGCGGGTGCGGGCCTGGCGG
GCCGCGAGCAGTACGGGCGCGCCGGCTTCGCGGGCTCCTACTCCAGCCCCTACCCGGCTTACATGGCCGA
CGTGGGCGCGTCCTGGGCCGCAGCCGCCGCCGCCTCCGCCGGCCCCTTCGACAGCCCGGTCCTGCACAGC
CTGCCCGGCCGGGCCAACCCGGCCGCCCGACACCCCAATCTCGTAGATATGTTTGACGACTTCTCAGAAG
GCAGAGAGTGTGTCAACTGTGGGGCTATGTCCACCCCGCTCTGGAGGCGAGATGGGACGGGTCACTATCT
GTGCAACGCCTGCGGCCTCTACCACAAGATGAACGGCATCAACCGGCCGCTCATCAAGCCTCAGCGCCGG
CTGTCCGCCTCCCGCCGAGTGGGCCTCTCCTGTGCCAACTGCCAGACCACCACCACCACGCTGTGGCGCC
GCAATGCGGAGGGCGAGCCTGTGTGCAATGCCTGCGGCCTCTACATGAAGCTCCACGGGGTCCCCAGGCC
TCTTGCAATGCGGAAAGAGGGGATCCAAACCAGAAAACGGAAGCCCAAGAACCTGAATAAATCTAAGACA
CCAGCAGCTCCTTCAGGCAGTGAGAGCCTTCCTCCCGCCAGCGGTGCTTCCAGCAACTCCAGCAACGCCA
CCACCAGCAGCAGCGAGGAGATGCGTCCCATCAAGACGGAGCCTGGCCTGTCATCTCACTACGGGCACAG
CAGCTCCGTGTCCCAGACGTTCTCAGTCAGTGCGATGTCTGGCCATGGGCCCTCCATCCACCCTGTCCTC
TCGGCCCTGAAGCTCTCCCCACAAGGCTATGCGTCTCCCGTCAGCCAGTCTCCACAGACCAGCTCCAAGC
AGGACTCTTGGAACAGCCTGGTCTTGGCCGACAGTCACGGGGACATAATCACTGCGTAATCTCGAGGGGG
GGCCCGGTACCTTAATTAATTAAGGTACCAGGTAAGTGTACCCAATTCGCCCTATAGTGAGTCGTATTAC
AATTCACTCGATCGCCCTTCCCAACAGTTGCGCAGCCTGAATGGCGAATGGAGATCCAATTTTTAAGTGT
ATAATGTGTTAAACTACTGATTCTAATTGTTTGTGTATTTTAGATTCACAGTCCCAAGGCTCATTTCAGG
CCCCTCAGTCCTCACAGTCTGTTCATGATCATAATCAGCCATACCACATTTGTAGAGGTTTTACTTGCTT
TAAAAAACCTCCCACACCTCCCCCTGAACCTGAAACATAAAATGAATGCAATTGTTGTTGTTAACTTGTT
TATTGCAGCTTATAATGGTTACAAATAAAGCAATAGCATCACAAATTTCACAAATAAAGCATTTTTTTCA
CTGCATTCTAGTTGTGGTTTGTCCAAACTCATCAATGTATCTTAACGCGCGACTCTAGACTCTTCCGCTT
CCTCGCTCACTGACTCGCTGCGCTCGGTCGTTCGGCTGCGGCGAGCGGTATCAGCTCACTCAAAGGCGGT
AATACGGTTATCCACAGAATCAGGGGATAACGCAGGAAAGAACATGTGAGCAAAAGGCCAGCAAAAGGCC
AGGAACCGTAAAAAGGCCGCGTTGCTGGCGTTTTTCCATAGGCTCCGCCCCCCTGACGAGCATCACAAAA
ATCGACGCTCAAGTCAGAGGTGGCGAAACCCGACAGGACTATAAAGATACCAGGCGTTTCCCCCTGGAAG
CTCCCTCGTGCGCTCTCCTGTTCCGACCCTGCCGCTTACCGGATACCTGTCCGCCTTTCTCCCTTCGGGA
AGCGTGGCGCTTTCTCATAGCTCACGCTGTAGGTATCTCAGTTCGGTGTAGGTCGTTCGCTCCAAGCTGG
GCTGTGTGCACGAACCCCCCGTTCAGCCCGACCGCTGCGCCTTATCCGGTAACTATCGTCTTGAGTCCAA
CCCGGTAAGACACGACTTATCGCCACTGGCAGCAGCCACTGGTAACAGGATTAGCAGAGCGAGGTATGTA
GGCGGTGCTACAGAGTTCTTGAAGTGGTGGCCTAACTACGGCTACACTAGAAGAACAGTATTTGGTATCT
GCGCTCTGCTGAAGCCAGTTACCTTCGGAAAAAGAGTTGGTAGCTCTTGATCCGGCAAACAAACCACCGC
TGGTAGCGGTGGTTTTTTTGTTTGCAAGCAGCAGATTACGCGCAGAAAAAAAGGATCTCAAGAAGATCCT
TTGATCTTTTCTACGGGGTCTGACGCTCAGTGGAACGAAAACTCACGTTAAGGGATTTTGGTCATGAGAT
TATCAAAAAGGATCTTCACCTAGATCCTTTTAAATTAAAAATGAAGTTTTAAATCAATCTAAAGTATATA
TGAGTAAACTTGGTCTGACAGTTACCAATGCTTAATCAGTGAGGCACCTATCTCAGCGATCTGTCTATTT
CGTTCATCCATAGTTGCCTGACTCCCCGTCGTGTAGATAACTACGATACGGGAGGGCTTACCATCTGGCC
CCAGTGCTGCAATGATACCGCGAGACCCACGCTCACCGGCTCCAGATTTATCAGCAATAAACCAGCCAGC
CGGAAGGGCCGAGCGCAGAAGTGGTCCTGCAACTTTATCCGCCTCCATCCAGTCTATTAATTGTTGCCGG
GAAGCTAGAGTAAGTAGTTCGCCAGTTAATAGTTTGCGCAACGTTGTTGCCATTGCTACAGGCATCGTGG
TGTCACGCTCGTCGTTTGGTATGGCTTCATTCAGCTCCGGTTCCCAACGATCAAGGCGAGTTACATGATC
CCCCATGTTGTGCAAAAAAGCGGTTAGCTCCTTCGGTCCTCCGATCGTTGTCAGAAGTAAGTTGGCCGCA
GTGTTATCACTCATGGTTATGGCAGCACTGCATAATTCTCTTACTGTCATGCCATCCGTAAGATGCTTTT
CTGTGACTGGTGAGTACTCAACCAAGTCATTCTGAGAATAGTGTATGCGGCGACCGAGTTGCTCTTGCCC
GGCGTCAATACGGGATAATACCGCGCCACATAGCAGAACTTTAAAAGTGCTCATCATTGGAAAACGTTCT
TCGGGGCGAAAACTCTCAAGGATCTTACCGCTGTTGAGATCCAGTTCGATGTAACCCACTCGTGCACCCA
ACTGATCTTCAGCATCTTTTACTTTCACCAGCGTTTCTGGGTGAGCAAAAACAGGAAGGCAAAATGCCGC
AAAAAAGGGAATAAGGGCGACACGGAAATGTTGAATACTCATACTCTTCCTTTTTCAATATTATTGAAGC
ATTTATCAGGGTTATTGTCTCATGAGCGGATACATATTTGAATGTATTTAGAAAAATAAACAAATAGGGG
TTCCGCGCACATTTCCCCGAAAAGTGCCACCTGACGTCTAAGAAACCATTATTATCATGACATTAACCTA
TAAAAATAGGCGTATCACGAGGCCCTTTCGTCTCGCGCGTTTCGGTGATGACGGTGAAAACCTCTGACAC
ATGCAGCTCCCGGAGACGGTCACAGCTTGTCTGTAAGCGGATGCCGGGAGCAGACAAGCCCGTCAGGGCG
CGTCAGCGGGTGTTGGCGGGTGTCGGGGCTGGCTTAACTATGCGGCATCAGAGCAGATTGTACTGAGAGT
GCACCATATGCGGTGTGAAATACCGCACAGATGCGTAAGGAGAAAATACCGCATCAGGAAATTGTAAGCG
TTAATATTTTGTTAAAATTCGCGTTAAATTTTTGTTAAATCAGCTCATTTTTTAACCAATAGGCCGAAAT
CGGCAAAATCCCTTATAAATCAAAAGAATAGACCGAGATAGGGT
[37 nt withheld, positions 5575-5611]
AAAGAACGTGGACTCCAACGTCAAAGG
[49 nt withheld, positions 5639-5687]
T
[91 nt withheld, positions 5689-5779]
G
[124 nt withheld, positions 5781-5904]
CCATTCGCCATTCAGGCTGCGCAACTGTTGGGAAGGGCGATCGGTGCGGGCCTCTTCGCTATTACGCCAG
CTAGAGT
Features (pLannotate 1.2.2; 20 found; start..end, strand, type, name):
      2..305     +  enhancer       CMV enhancer: human cytomegalovirus immediate early enhancer
    306..509     +  promoter       CMV promoter: human cytomegalovirus (CMV) immediate early promoter
    625..647     +  promoter       SRα promoter (fragment): hybrid promoter consisting of the SV40 early promoter plus part of the long terminal repeat of human T-lymphotrophic virus 1
    671..1243    +  intron         β-globin intron: intron from rabbit β-globin gene
   1298..1316    +  promoter       T7 promoter: promoter for bacteriophage T7 RNA polymerase
   1337..1366    +  CDS            Myc: Myc (human c-Myc proto-oncogene) epitope tag
   1388..2716    +  CDS            GATA4: GATA4_HUMAN - Experimental evidence at protein level: Swiss-Prot protein existence level 1. Transcriptional activator that binds to the consensus sequence 5'-AGATAG-3' and plays a key role in cardiac development and function (PubMed:24000169, PubMed:27984724). In cooperation with TBX5, it binds to cardiac super-enhancers and promotes cardiomyocyte gene expression, while it downregulates endocardial and endothelial gene expression (PubMed:27984724). Involved in bone morphogenetic protein (BMP)-mediated induction of cardiac-specific gene expression. Binds to BMP response element (BMPRE) DNA sequ
   2721..2741    +  misc_feature   MCS (fragment): pBluescript multiple cloning site
   2781..2799    -  promoter       T7 promoter: promoter for bacteriophage T7 RNA polymerase
   2809..2848    +  CDS            lacZα (fragment): LacZα fragment of β-galactosidase; lacZ fragment
   2858..2913    +  intron         small t intron (fragment): SV40 (simian virus 40) small t antigen intron
   2913..3050    +  CDS            large T antigen (fragment): large T antigen from SV40 (simian virus 40)
   3073..3194    +  polyA_signal   SV40 poly(A) signal: SV40 polyadenylation signal
   3393..3981    -  rep_origin     ori: high-copy-number ColE1/pMB1/pBR322/pUC origin of replication
   4152..5012    -  CDS            AmpR: β-lactamase; bla; confers resistance to ampicillin, carbenicillin, and related antibiotics
   5013..5117    -  promoter       AmpR promoter: bla
   5212..5247    +  CDS            rop (fragment): Rop protein, which maintains plasmids at low copy number; rop
   5349..5448    +  misc_feature   bom (fragment): basis of mobility region from pBR322
   5476..5904    -  rep_origin     f1 ori (sequence partly withheld): f1 bacteriophage origin of replication; arrow indicates direction of (+) strand synthesis
   5908..5976    -  CDS            lacZα (fragment): LacZα fragment of β-galactosidase; lacZ fragment
