[The description below was written by a language model from this plasmid's Addgene catalogue record and pLannotate feature annotations shown in this document.]
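Description:
pXJ-Myc-GATA4 is a mammalian expression plasmid built on a modified pXJ40 backbone for transient production of human GATA4 in cultured mammalian cells. It is maintained in E. coli through a high-copy ColE1/pUC-type origin and selected with ampicillin via the β-lactamase gene and its native promoter. An f1 phage origin is also present, along with short remnants of rop, bom and lacZα that reflect the backbone's cloning history rather than functional elements. The plasmid carries no mammalian selection marker, so it is suited to transient transfection rather than derivation of stable lines. The sequenced record is about 6 kb, consistent with the stated backbone and insert sizes.

The expression cassette is driven by the human cytomegalovirus immediate-early enhancer and promoter, followed by a rabbit β-globin intron, which provides a splicing event that generally improves mRNA processing and expression. A T7 promoter sits just upstream of the coding region and could support in vitro transcription. The open reading frame begins with an N-terminal Myc epitope tag fused to the GATA4 coding sequence, allowing detection or immunoprecipitation with anti-Myc antibodies. The insert was placed between a BglII site, destroyed during cloning, and a retained XhoI site. Downstream lie SV40-derived sequences, including small t intron and large T antigen fragments, and the SV40 polyadenylation signal that terminates the transcript. GATA4 is a zinc-finger transcriptional activator important in cardiac development. According to the associated publication title, the construct was used in studying GATA4 binding and regulation at a hyperlipidemia-associated variant in 11q23.3.
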