Addgene plasmid #232647: pXJ-Myc-GATA4
Purpose: transient expresses GATA4 in mammalian cells
Depositing lab: Chen-Yang Shen. Publication: A common variant in 11q23.3 associated with hyperlipidemia is mediated by the binding and regulation of GATA4. Chou WC, Chen WT, Shen CY. NPJ Genom Med. 2022 Jan 19;7(1):4. doi: 10.1038/s41525-021-00279-5. PubMed 35046404.
Backbone
  Vector backbone: modified pXJ40
  Backbone size w/o insert (bp): 4669
  Vector type: Mammalian Expression
  Selectable markers: No mammalian selection marker
Growth in bacteria
  Bacterial resistance: Ampicillin, 100 μg/mL
  Growth temperature: 37°C
  Growth strain: DH5alpha
  Copy number: High Copy
Gene/Insert
  Gene/Insert name: GATA4
  Species: H. sapiens (human)
  Insert size (bp): 1333
  Entrez Gene: GATA4 (a.k.a. ASD2, TACHD, TOF, VSD1)
  Promoter: CMV
  Tag / fusion protein: Myc (N terminal on insert)
  Cloning method: Restriction Enzyme; 5′ cloning site BglII (destroyed during cloning); 3′ cloning site XhoI (not destroyed)
  Sequencing primers: 5′ Bglob-intron-F; 3′ SV40pA-R
Terms and licenses: Academic/Nonprofit Terms; Industry Terms: Not Available to Industry
How to cite: pXJ-Myc-GATA4 was a gift from Chen-Yang Shen (Addgene plasmid # 232647 ; http://n2t.net/addgene:232647 ; RRID:Addgene_232647)
